>Addgene plasmid #59357 | pBrain-GFP-TACC3KDP(S558A)-shTACC3 | depositor full sequence | sequence record 94887 | pBrain-GFP-TACC3KDP(S558A)-shTACC3 sequence 7952 bps
TAGTTATTCTGGCGAAAGGGGGATGTGCTGCAAGGCGATTAAGTTGGGTAACGCCAGGGTTTTCCCAGTC
ACGACGTTGTAAAACGACGGCCAGTGAATTGTAATACGACTCACTATAGGGCGAATTGGAGCTCCACCGC
GGTGGCGGCCGCTCTAGAACTAGTGGATCCCCCGGGCTGCAGGAATTCGAACGCTGACGTCATCAACCCG
CTCCAAGGAATCGCGGGCCCAGTGTCACTAGGCGGGAACACCCAGCGCGCGTGCGCCCTGGCAGGAAGAT
GGCTGTGAGGGACAGGGGAGTGGCGCCCTGCAATATTTGCATGTCGCTATGTGTTCTGGGAAATCACCAT
AAACGTGAAATGTCTTTGGATTTGGGAATCTTATAAGTTCTGTATGAGACCACAGATCCCCGTTACCGGA
AGATCGTCTGTTCAAGAGACAGACGATCTTCCGGTAACTTTTTGGAAAAGCTTATCGATACCGTCGACCT
CGAGGGGGGGCCCGGTACCAGCTTTTGTTCCCTTTAGTGAGGGTTAATTTCGAGCTTGGCGTAATCATGG
TCATAGCTGTTTCCTGTGTGAAATTGTTATCCGCTCACAATTCCACACAACATACGAGCCGGAAGCATAA
AGTGTAAAGCCTGGGGTGCCTAATGAGTGAGCTAACTCACATTAATTGCGTTGCGCTCACTGCCCGCTTT
CCAGTCGGGAAACCTGTCGTGCCAGATAGTAATCAATTACGGGGTCATTAGTTCATAGCCCATATATGGA
GTTCCGCGTTACATAACTTACGGTAAATGGCCCGCCTGGCTGACCGCCCAACGACCCCCGCCCATTGACG
TCAATAATGACGTATGTTCCCATAGTAACGCCAATAGGGACTTTCCATTGACGTCAATGGGTGGAGTATT
TACGGTAAACTGCCCACTTGGCAGTACATCAAGTGTATCATATGCCAAGTACGCCCCCTATTGACGTCAA
TGACGGTAAATGGCCCGCCTGGCATTATGCCCAGTACATGACCTTATGGGACTTTCCTACTTGGCAGTAC
ATCTACGTATTAGTCATCGCTATTACCATGGTGATGCGGTTTTGGCAGTACATCAATGGGCGTGGATAGC
GGTTTGACTCACGGGGATTTCCAAGTCTCCACCCCATTGACGTCAATGGGAGTTTGTTTTGGCACCAAAA
TCAACGGGACTTTCCAAAATGTCGTAACAACTCCGCCCCATTGACGCAAATGGGCGGTAGGCGTGTACGG
TGGGAGGTCTATATAAGCAGAGCTGGTTTAGTGAACCGTCAGATCCGCTAGCGCTACCGGTCGCCACCAT
GGTGAGCAAGGGCGAGGAGCTGTTCACCGGGGTGGTGCCCATCCTGGTCGAGCTGGACGGCGACGTAAAC
GGCCACAAGTTCAGCGTGTCCGGCGAGGGCGAGGGCGATGCCACCTACGGCAAGCTGACCCTGAAGTTCA
TCTGCACCACCGGCAAGCTGCCCGTGCCCTGGCCCACCCTCGTGACCACCCTGACCTACGGCGTGCAGTG
CTTCAGCCGCTACCCCGACCACATGAAGCAGCACGACTTCTTCAAGTCCGCCATGCCCGAAGGCTACGTC
CAGGAGCGCACCATCTTCTTCAAGGACGACGGCAACTACAAGACCCGCGCCGAGGTGAAGTTCGAGGGCG
ACACCCTGGTGAACCGCATCGAGCTGAAGGGCATCGACTTCAAGGAGGACGGCAACATCCTGGGGCACAA
GCTGGAGTACAACTACAACAGCCACAACGTCTATATCATGGCCGACAAGCAGAAGAACGGCATCAAGGTG
AACTTCAAGATCCGCCACAACATCGAGGACGGCAGCGTGCAGCTCGCCGACCACTACCAGCAGAACACCC
CCATCGGCGACGGCCCCGTGCTGCTGCCCGACAACCACTACCTGAGCACCCAGTCCGCCCTGAGCAAAGA
CCCCAACGAGAAGCGCGATCACATGGTCCTGCTGGAGTTCGTGACCGCCGCCGGGATCACTCTCGGCATG
GACGAGCTGTACAAGTCCGGACTCAGATCTCGAGCTCAAGCTTCGAATTCTGCAGTCGACGGTACCGCGG
GCCCGGGTATGAGTCTGCAGGTCTTAAACGACAAAAATGTCAGCAATGAAAAAAATACAGAAAATTGCGA
CTTCCTGTTTTCGCCACCAGAAGTTACAGGTAGGTCATCTGTTCTTCGTGTGTCACAGAAAGAAAATGTG
CCACCCAAGAACCTGGCCAAAGCTATGAAGGTGACTTTTCAGACACCTCTGCGGGATCCACAGACGCACA
GGATTCTAAGTCCTAGCATGGCCAGCAAACTTGAGGCTCCTTTCACTCAGGATGACACCCTTGGACTGGA
AAACTCACACCCGGTCTGGACACAGAAAGAGAACCAACAGCTCATCAAGGAAGTGGATGCCAAAACTACT
CATGGAATTCTACAGAAACCAGTGGAGGCTGACACCGACCTCCTGGGGGATGCAAGCCCAGCCTTTGGGA
GTGGCAGCTCCAGCGAGTCTGGCCCAGGTGCCCTGGCTGACCTGGACTGCTCAAGCTCTTCCCAGAGCCC
AGGAAGTTCTGAGAACCAAATGGTGTCTCCAGGAAAAGTGTCTGGCAGCCCTGAGCAAGCCGTGGAGGAA
AACCTTAGTTCCTATTCCTTAGACAGAAGAGTGACACCCGCCTCTGAGACCCTAGAAGACCCTTGCAGGA
CAGAGTCCCAGCACAAAGCGGAGACTCCGCACGGAGCCGAGGAAGAATGCAAAGCGGAGACTCCGCACGG
AGCCGAGGAGGAATGCCGGCACGGTGGGGTCTGTGCTCCCGCAGCAGTGGCCACTTCGCCTCCTGGTGCA
ATCCCTAAGGAAGCCTGCGGAGGAGCACCCCTGCAGGGTCTGCCTGGCGAAGCCCTGGGCTGCCCTGCGG
GTGTGGGCACCCCCGTGCCAGCAGATGGCACTCAGACCCTTACCTGTGCACACACCTCTGCTCCTGAGAG
CACAGCCCCAACCAACCACCTGGTGGCTGGCAGGGCCATGACCCTGAGTCCTCAGGAAGAAGTGGCTGCA
GGCCAAATGGCCAGCTCCTCGAGGAGCGGACCTGTAAAACTAGAATTTGATGTATCTGATGGCGCCACCA
GCAAAAGGGCACCCCCACCAAGGAGACTGGGAGAGAGGTCCGGCCTCAAGCCTCCCTTGAGGAAAGCAGC
AGTGAGGCAGCAAAAGGCCCCGCAGGAGGTGGAGGAGGACGACGGTAGGAGCGGAGCAGGAGAGGACCCC
CCCATGCCAGCTTCTCGGGGCTCTTACCACCTCGACTGGGACAAAATGGATGACCCAAACTTCATCCCGT
TCGGAGGTGACACCAAGTCTGGTTGCAGTGAGGCCCAGCCCCCAGAAAGCCCTGAGACCAGGCTGGGCCA
GCCAGCGGCTGAACAGTTGCATGCTGGGCCTGCCACGGAGGAGCCAGGTCCCTGTCTGAGCCAGCAGCTG
CATTCAGCCTCAGCGGAGGACACGCCTGTGGTGCAGTTGGCAGCCGAGACCCCAACAGCAGAGAGCAAGG
AGAGAGCCTTGAACTCTGCCAGCACCTCGCTTCCCACAAGCTGTCCAGGCAGTGAGCCAGTGCCCACCCA
TCAGCAGGGGCAGCCTGCCTTGGAGCTGAAAGAGGAGAGCTTCAGAGACCCCGCTGAGGTTCTAGGCACG
GGCGCGGAGGTGGATTACCTGGAGCAGTTTGGAACTTCCTCGTTTAAGGAGTCGGCCTTGAGGAAGCAGG
CCTTATACCTCAAGTTTGACCCCCTCCTGAGGGACAGTCCTGGTAGACCAGTGCCCGTGGCCACCGAGAC
CAGCAGCATGCACGGTGCAAATGAGACTCCCTCAGGACGTCCGCGGGAAGCCAAGCTTGTGGAGTTCGAT
TTCTTGGGAGCACTGGACATTCCTGTGCCAGGCCCACCCCCAGGTGTTCCCGCGCCTGGGGGCCCACCCC
TGTCCACCGGACCTATAGTGGACCTGCTCCAGTACAGCCAGAAGGACCTGGATGCAGTGGTAAAGGCGAC
ACAGGAGGAGAACCGGGAGCTGAGGAGCAGGTGTGAGGAGCTCCACGGGAAGAACCTGGAACTGGGGAAG
ATCATGGACAGGTTCGAAGAGGTTGTGTACCAGGCCATGGAGGAAGTTCAGAAGCAGAAGGAACTTTCCA
AAGCTGAAATCCAGAAAGTTCTAAAAGAAAAAGACCAACTTACCACAGATCTGAACTCCATGGAGAAGTC
CTTCTCCGACCTCTTCAAGCGTTTTGAGAAACAGAAAGAGGTGATCGAGGGCTACCGCAAGAACGAAGAG
TCACTGAAGAAGTGCGTGGAGGATTACCTGGCAAGGATCACCCAGGAGGGCCAGAGGTACCAAGCCCTGA
AGGCCCACGCGGAGGAGAAGCTGCAGCTGGCAAACGAGGAGATCGCCCAGGTCCGGAGCAAGGCCCAGGC
GGAA
[138 nt withheld, positions 4485-4622]
TCTAGATAACTGATCATAATCAGCCATACCACATTTGTAGAGGTTTTACTTGCTTTAAAAAACCTCCCAC
ACCTCCCCCTGAACCTGAAACATAAAATGAATGCAATTGTTGTTGTTAACTTGTTTATTGCAGCTTATAA
TGGTTACAAATAAAGCAATAGCATCACAAATTTCACAAATAAAGCATTTTTTTCACTGCATTCTAGTTGT
GGTTTGTCCAAACTCATCAATGTATCTTAACGCGTAAATTGTAAGCGTTAATATTTTGTTAAAATTCGCG
TTAAATTTTTGTTAAATCAGCTCATTTTTTAACCAATAGGCCGAAATCGGCAAAATCCCTTATAAATCAA
AAGAATAGACCGAGATAGGGT
[37 nt withheld, positions 4994-5030]
AAAGAACGTGGACTCCAACGTCAAAGG
[49 nt withheld, positions 5058-5106]
T
[91 nt withheld, positions 5108-5198]
G
[124 nt withheld, positions 5200-5323]
CAGGTGGCACTTTTCGGGGAAATGTGCGCGGAACCCCTATTTGTTTATTTTTCTAAATACATTCAAATAT
GTATCCGCTCATGAGACAATAACCCTGATAAATGCTTCAATAATATTGAAAAAGGAAGAGTCCTGAGGCG
GAAAGAACCAGCTGTGGAATGTGTGTCAGTTAGGGTGTGGAAAGTCCCCAGGCTCCCCAGCAGGCAGAAG
TATGCAAAGCATGCATCTCAATTAGTCAGCAACCAGGTGTGGAAAGTCCCCAGGCTCCCCAGCAGGCAGA
AGTATGCAAAGCATGCATCTCAATTAGTCAGCAACCATAGTCCCGCCCCTAACTCCGCCCATCCCGCCCC
TAACTCCGCCCAGTTCCGCCCATTCTCCGCCCCATGGCTGACTAATTTTTTTTATTTATGCAGAGGCCGA
GGCCGCCTCGGCCTCTGAGCTATTCCAGAAGTAGTGAGGAGGCTTTTTTGGAGGCCTAGGCTTTTGCAAA
GATCGATCAAGAGACAGGATGAGGATCGTTTCGCATGATTGAACAAGATGGATTGCACGCAGGTTCTCCG
GCCGCTTGGGTGGAGAGGCTATTCGGCTATGACTGGGCACAACAGACAATCGGCTGCTCTGATGCCGCCG
TGTTCCGGCTGTCAGCGCAGGGGCGCCCGGTTCTTTTTGTCAAGACCGACCTGTCCGGTGCCCTGAATGA
ACTGCAAGACGAGGCAGCGCGGCTATCGTGGCTGGCCACGACGGGCGTTCCTTGCGCAGCTGTGCTCGAC
GTTGTCACTGAAGCGGGAAGGGACTGGCTGCTATTGGGCGAAGTGCCGGGGCAGGATCTCCTGTCATCTC
ACCTTGCTCCTGCCGAGAAAGTATCCATCATGGCTGATGCAATGCGGCGGCTGCATACGCTTGATCCGGC
TACCTGCCCATTCGACCACCAAGCGAAACATCGCATCGAGCGAGCACGTACTCGGATGGAAGCCGGTCTT
GTCGATCAGGATGATCTGGACGAAGAGCATCAGGGGCTCGCGCCAGCCGAACTGTTCGCCAGGCTCAAGG
CGAGCATGCCCGACGGCGAGGATCTCGTCGTGACCCATGGCGATGCCTGCTTGCCGAATATCATGGTGGA
AAATGGCCGCTTTTCTGGATTCATCGACTGTGGCCGGCTGGGTGTGGCGGACCGCTATCAGGACATAGCG
TTGGCTACCCGTGATATTGCTGAAGAGCTTGGCGGCGAATGGGCTGACCGCTTCCTCGTGCTTTACGGTA
TCGCCGCTCCCGATTCGCAGCGCATCGCCTTCTATCGCCTTCTTGACGAGTTCTTCTGAGCGGGACTCTG
GGGTTCGAAATGACCGACCAAGCGACGCCCAACCTGCCATCACGAGATTTCGATTCCACCGCCGCCTTCT
ATGAAAGGTTGGGCTTCGGAATCGTTTTCCGGGACGCCGGCTGGATGATCCTCCAGCGCGGGGATCTCAT
GCTGGAGTTCTTCGCCCACCCTAGGGGGAGGCTAACTGAAACACGGAAGGAGACAATACCGGAAGGAACC
CGCGCTATGACGGCAATAAAAAGACAGAATAAAACGCACGGTGTTGGGTCGTTTGTTCATAAACGCGGGG
TTCGGTCCCAGGGCTGGCACTCTGTCGATACCCCACCGAGACCCCATTGGGGCCAATACGCCCGCGTTTC
TTCCTTTTCCCCACCCCACCCCCCAAGTTCGGGTGAAGGCCCAGGGCTCGCAGCCAACGTCGGGGCGGCA
GGCCCTGCCATAGCCTCAGGTTACTCATATATACTTTAGATTGATTTAAAACTTCATTTTTAATTTAAAA
GGATCTAGGTGAAGATCCTTTTTGATAATCTCATGACCAAAATCCCTTAACGTGAGTTTTCGTTCCACTG
AGCGTCAGACCCCGTAGAAAAGATCAAAGGATCTTCTTGAGATCCTTTTTTTCTGCGCGTAATCTGCTGC
TTGCAAACAAAAAAACCACCGCTACCAGCGGTGGTTTGTTTGCCGGATCAAGAGCTACCAACTCTTTTTC
CGAAGGTAACTGGCTTCAGCAGAGCGCAGATACCAAATACTGTCCTTCTAGTGTAGCCGTAGTTAGGCCA
CCACTTCAAGAACTCTGTAGCACCGCCTACATACCTCGCTCTGCTAATCCTGTTACCAGTGGCTGCTGCC
AGTGGCGATAAGTCGTGTCTTACCGGGTTGGACTCAAGACGATAGTTACCGGATAAGGCGCAGCGGTCGG
GCTGAACGGGGGGTTCGTGCACACAGCCCAGCTTGGAGCGAACGACCTACACCGAACTGAGATACCTACA
GCGTGAGCTATGAGAAAGCGCCACGCTTCCCGAAGGGAGAAAGGCGGACAGGTATCCGGTAAGCGGCAGG
GTCGGAACAGGAGAGCGCACGAGGGAGCTTCCAGGGGGAAACGCCTGGTATCTTTATAGTCCTGTCGGGT
TTCGCCACCTCTGACTTGAGCGTCGATTTTTGTGATGCTCGTCAGGGGGGCGGAGCCTATGGAAAAACGC
CAGCAACGCGGCCTTTTTACGGTTCCTGGCCTTTTGCTGGCCTTTTGCTCACATGTTCTTTCCTGCGTTA
TCCCCTGATTCTGTGGATAACCGTATTACCGCCATGCAT
Features (pLannotate 1.2.2; 25 found; start..end, strand, type, name):
      9..99      -  CDS            lacZα (fragment): LacZα fragment of β-galactosidase; lacZ fragment
    102..120     +  promoter       T7 promoter: promoter for bacteriophage T7 RNA polymerase
    129..190     +  misc_feature   MCS (fragment): pBluescript multiple cloning site
    189..403     +  promoter       H1 promoter: human H1 RNA promoter
    468..509     +  misc_feature   MCS (fragment): pBluescript multiple cloning site
    521..539     -  promoter       T3 promoter: promoter for bacteriophage T3 RNA polymerase
    584..600     -  protein_bind   lac operator: The lac repressor binds to the lac operator to inhibit transcription in E. coli. This inhibition can be relieved by adding lactose or isopropyl-β-D-thiogalactopyranoside (IPTG). lac repressor encoded by lacI
    608..638     -  promoter       lac promoter: promoter for the E. coli lac operon
    653..674     -  protein_bind   CAP binding site: CAP binding activates transcription in the presence of cAMP. E. coli catabolite activator protein
    687..725     -  CDS            lacI (fragment): lac repressor; lacI; The lac repressor binds to the lac operator to inhibit transcription in E. coli. This inhibition can be relieved by adding lactose or isopropyl-β-D-thiogalactopyranoside (IPTG).
    777..1080    +  enhancer       CMV enhancer: human cytomegalovirus immediate early enhancer
   1081..1284    +  promoter       CMV promoter: human cytomegalovirus (CMV) immediate early promoter
   1329..2045    +  CDS            EGFP: EGFP is a basic (constitutively fluorescent) green fluorescent protein published in 1996, derived from Aequorea victoria. It is reported to be a rapidly-maturing weak dimer with moderate acid sensitivity.
   2046..2107    +  misc_feature   MCS (fragment): multiple cloning site
   2109..4622    +  CDS            TACC3 (sequence partly withheld): TACC3_HUMAN - Also known as ERIC1. Experimental evidence at protein level: Swiss-Prot protein existence level 1. Plays a role in the microtubule-dependent coupling of the nucleus and the centrosome. Involved in the processes that regulate centrosome-mediated interkinetic nuclear migration (INM) of neural progenitors (By similarity). Acts as component of the TACC3/ch- TOG/clathrin complex proposed to contribute to stabilization of kinetochore fibers of the mitotic spindle by acting as inter- microtubule bridge. The TACC3/ch-TOG/clathrin complex is required for the maintenance of kinetochore fib
   4633..4717    +  CDS            large T antigen (fragment): large T antigen from SV40 (simian virus 40)
   4740..4861    +  polyA_signal   SV40 poly(A) signal: SV40 polyadenylation signal
   4895..5323    -  rep_origin     f1 ori (sequence partly withheld): f1 bacteriophage origin of replication; arrow indicates direction of (+) strand synthesis
   5350..5454    +  promoter       AmpR promoter: bla
   5456..5813    +  promoter       SV40 promoter: SV40 enhancer and early promoter
   5848..6642    +  CDS            NeoR/KanR: aminoglycoside phosphotransferase from Tn5; aph(3')-II (or nptII); confers resistance to neomycin, kanamycin, and G418 (Geneticin®)
   6663..6815    +  CDS            ble (fragment): BLE_KLEPN - Experimental evidence at protein level: Swiss-Prot protein existence level 1. Binding protein with a strong affinity to the bleomycin family of antibiotics. Binds to CL990; an antimitotic-antibiotic compound. From Klebsiella pneumoniae.
   6874..6921    +  polyA_signal   HSV TK poly(A) signal: herpes simplex virus thymidine kinase polyadenylation signal (Cole and Stacy, 1985)
   7012..7028    -  polyA_signal   bGH poly(A) signal (fragment): bovine growth hormone polyadenylation signal
   7250..7838    +  rep_origin     ori: high-copy-number ColE1/pMB1/pBR322/pUC origin of replication
