[The description below was written by a language model from this plasmid's Addgene catalogue record and pLannotate feature annotations shown in this document.]
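Description:
pBrain-GFP-TACC3KDP(S558A)-shTACC3 is a 7,952 bp mammalian expression and RNAi plasmid built on the pBrain backbone. It is designed for "knockdown and replace" experiments, in which one vector both depletes an endogenous protein and supplies a tagged substitute. It replicates in E. coli from a high-copy ColE1/pUC-type origin and also carries an f1 phage origin. A single NeoR/KanR (Tn5 aminoglycoside phosphotransferase) cassette provides both selections: the bacterial AmpR promoter drives it for kanamycin selection in bacteria, and the SV40 early promoter drives it for G418 selection in mammalian cells, with an HSV TK polyadenylation signal downstream.

Two independent expression units make up the payload. A human H1 RNA polymerase III promoter sits within remnants of a pBluescript-type cloning region (T7/T3 promoters, lac elements). According to the record it drives a short hairpin RNA targeting endogenous human TACC3, although the hairpin itself is not annotated in the feature table. Separately, the CMV enhancer/promoter drives EGFP fused through a short linker to the N terminus of full-length human TACC3 (2,514 bp, cloned XmaI to XbaI), and the transcript ends at an SV40 poly(A) signal. Silent mutations in the codons for amino acids 30–33 make this transcript resistant to the shRNA ("KDP"), so only the endogenous message is silenced. The S558A substitution replaces serine 558 with a residue that cannot be phosphorylated.

The associated work concerns the TACC3/ch-TOG/clathrin complex that stabilises kinetochore fibres. The construct therefore lets the localisation and function of the fluorescent S558A mutant be examined in cells depleted of wild-type TACC3.
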