Addgene plasmid #59357: pBrain-GFP-TACC3KDP(S558A)-shTACC3
Purpose: Expresses GFP-tagged human TACC3 (RNAi-resistant) with S558A substitution and knocks down endogenous TACC3 via shRNA.
Depositing lab: Stephen Royle. Depositing organization: University of Liverpool. Publication: A TACC3/ch-TOG/clathrin complex stabilises kinetochore fibres by inter-microtubule bridging. Booth DG, Hood FE, Prior IA, Royle SJ. EMBO J. 2011 Mar 2;30(5):906-19. doi: 10.1038/emboj.2011.15. Epub 2011 Feb 4. PubMed 21297582.
Backbone
  Vector backbone: pBrain
  Backbone manufacturer: Stephen J Royle
  Backbone size w/o insert (bp): 5438
  Total vector size (bp): 7952
  Modifications to backbone: Addition of N-terminal GFP tag. shRNA to knock down endogenous TACC3.
  Vector type: Mammalian Expression, RNAi
  Selectable markers: Neomycin (select with G418)
Growth in bacteria
  Bacterial resistance: Kanamycin, 50 μg/mL
  Growth temperature: 37°C
  Growth strain: XL10 Gold
  Copy number: Unknown
Gene/Insert
  Gene/Insert name: Transforming Acidic Coiled Coil protein 3 (alt names: TACC3; ERIC1)
  Species: H. sapiens (human)
  Insert size (bp): 2514
  Mutation: Silent mutations in amino acids 30-33 to confer siRNA resistance. Serine 558 changed to Alanine.
  GenBank ID: NM_006342.2
  Entrez Gene: TACC3 (a.k.a. ERIC-1, ERIC1, Tacc4, maskin)
  Promoter: CMV
  Tag / fusion protein: GFP (N terminal on insert)
  Cloning method: Restriction Enzyme; 5′ cloning site XmaI (not destroyed); 3′ cloning site XbaI (not destroyed)
  Sequencing primers: 5′ -; 3′ -
Resource information
  A portion of this plasmid was derived from a plasmid made by: shRNA sequence as referenced in Gergely, 2003.
Terms and licenses: Academic/Nonprofit Terms; Industry Terms: Not Available to Industry
How to cite: pBrain-GFP-TACC3KDP(S558A)-shTACC3 was a gift from Stephen Royle (Addgene plasmid # 59357 ; http://n2t.net/addgene:59357 ; RRID:Addgene_59357)
