>Addgene plasmid #59357 | pBrain-GFP-TACC3KDP(S558A)-shTACC3 | addgene partial sequence | sequence record 97413 | M13pUC-Fwd 5'-CCCAGTCACGACGTTGTAAAACG-3'
GGGCGAATTGGAGCTCCACCGCGGTGGCGGCCGCTCTAGAACTAGTGGATCCCCCGGGCTGCAGGAATTC
GAACGCTGACGTCATCAACCCGCTCCAAGGAATCGCGGGCCCAGTGTCACTAGGCGGGAACACCCAGCGC
GCGTGCGCCCTGGCAGGAAGATGGCTGTGAGGGACAGGGGAGTGGCGCCCTGCAATATTTGCATGTCGCT
ATGTGTTCTGGGAAATCACCATAAACGTGAAATGTCTTTGGATTTGGGAATCTTATAAGTTCTGTATGAG
ACCACAGATCCCCGTTACCGGAAGA
