>Addgene plasmid #59357 | pBrain-GFP-TACC3KDP(S558A)-shTACC3 | addgene partial sequence | sequence record 97468 | EGFP-C 5'-CATGGTCCTGCTGGAGTTCGTG-3'
GACGAGCTGTACAAGTCCGGACTCAGATCTCGAGCTCAAGCTTCGAATTCTGCAGTCGACGGTACCGCGG
GCCCGGGTATGAGTCTGCAGGTCTTAAACGACAAAAATGTCAGCAATGAAAAAAATACAGAAAATTGCGA
CTTCCTGTTTTCGCCACCAGAAGTTACAGGTAGGTCATCTGTTCTTCGTGTGTCACAGAAAGAAAATGTG
CCACCCAAGAACCTGGCCAAAGCTATGAAGGTGACTTTTCAGACACCTCTGCGGGATCCACAGACGCACA
GGATTCTAAGTCCTAGCATGGCCAGCAAACTTGAGGCTCCTTTCACTCAGGATGACACCCTTGGACTGGA
AAACTCACACCCGGTCTGGACACAGAAAGAGAACCAACAGCTCATCAAGGAAGTGGATGCCAAAACTACT
CATGGAATTCTACAGAAACCAGTGGAGGCTGACACCGACCTCCTGGGGGATGCAAGCCCAGCCTTTGGGA
GTGGCAGCTCCAGCGAGTCTGGCCCAGGTGCCCTGGCTGACCTGGACTGCTCAAGCTCTTCCCAGAGCCC
AGGAAGTTCTGAGAACCAAATGGTGTCTCCAGGAAAAGTGTCTGGCAGCCCTGAGCAAGCCGTGGAGGAA
AACCTTAGTTCCTATTCCTTAGACAGAAGAGTGACACCCGCCTCTGAGACCCTAGAAGACCCTTGCAGGA
CAGAGTCCCAGCACAAAGCGGAGACTCCGCACGGAGCCGAGGAAGAATGCAAAGCGGAGACTCCGCACGG
AGCCGAGGAGGAATGCCGGCACGGTGGGGTCTGTGCTCCCGCAGCAGTGGCCACTTCGCCTCCTGGTGCA
ATCCCTAAGGAAGCCTGCGGAGGAGCACCCCTGCAGGGTCTGCCTGGCGAAGCCCTG
