>Addgene plasmid #59357 | pBrain-GFP-TACC3KDP(S558A)-shTACC3 | addgene partial sequence | sequence record 97481 | SV40pA-R 5'-GAAATTTGTGATGCTATTGC-3'
AGTTAACAACAACAATTGCATTCATTTTATGTTTCAGGTTCAGGGGGAGGTGTGGGAGGTTTTTTAAAGC
AAGTAAAACCTCTACAAATGTGGTATGGCTGATTATGATCAGTTATCTAGA
[138 nt withheld, positions 122-259]
TTCCGCCTGGGCCTTGCTCCGGACCTGGGCGATCTCCTCGTTTGCCAGCTGCAGCTTCTCCTCCGCGTGG
GCCTTCAGGGCTTGGTACCTCTGGCCCTCCTGGGTGATCCTTGCCAGGTAATCCTCCACGCACTTCTTCA
GTGACTCTTCGTTCTTGCGGTAGCCCTCGATCACCTCTTTCTGTTTCTCAAAACGCTTGAAGAGGTCGGA
GAAGGACTTCTCCATGGAGTTCAGATCTGTGGTAAGTTGGTCTTTTTCTTTTAGAACTTTCTGGATTTCA
GCTTTGGAAAGTTCCTTCTGCTTCTGAACTTCCTCCATGGCCTGGTACACAACCTCTTCGAACCTGTCCA
TGATCTTCCCCAGTTCCAGGTTCTTCCCGTGGAGCTCCTCACACCTGCTCCTCAGCTCCCGGTTCTCCTC
CTGTGTCGCCTTTACCACTGCATCCAGGTCCTTCTGGCTGTACTGGAGCAGGTCCACTATAGGTCCGGTG
GACAGG
