>Addgene plasmid #59357 | pBrain-GFP-TACC3KDP(S558A)-shTACC3 | addgene partial sequence | sequence record 98219 | M13pUC-Fwd 5'-CCCAGTCACGACGTTGTAAAACG-3'
CGACTCACTATAGGGCGAATTGGAGCTCCACCGCGGTGGCGGCCGCTCTAGAACTAGTGGATCCCCCGGG
CTGCAGGAATTCGAACGCTGACGTCATCAACCCGCTCCAAGGAATCGCGGGCCCAGTGTCACTAGGCGGG
AACACCCAGCGCGCGTGCGCCCTGGCAGGAAGATGGCTGTGAGGGACAGGGGAGTGGCGCCCTGCAATAT
TTGCATGTCGCTATGTGTTCTGGGAAATCACCATAAACGTGAAATGTCTTTGGATTTGGGAATCTTATAA
GTTCTGTATGAGACCACAGATCCCCGTTACCGGAAGATCGTCTGTTCAAGAGACAGACGATCTTCCGGTA
ACTTTTTGGAAAAGCTTATCGATACCGTCGACCTCGAGGGGGGGCCCGGTACCAGCTTTTGTTCCCTTTA
GTGAGGGTTAATTTCGAGCTTGGCGTAATCATGGTCATAGCTGTTTCCTGTGTGAAATTGTTATCCGCTC
ACAATTCCACACAACATACGAGCCGGAAGCATAAAGTGTAAAGCCTGGGGTGCCTAATGAGTGAGCTAAC
TCACATTAATTGCGTTGCGCTCACTGCCCGCTTTCCAGTCGGGAAACCTGTCGTGCCA
