>Addgene plasmid #59357 | pBrain-GFP-TACC3KDP(S558A)-shTACC3 Sequencing Result | analyzer sequence | sequence record 98201
CAGGTCCACTATAGGTCCGGTGGACAGGGGTGGGCCCCCAGGCGCGGGAACACCTGGGGGTGGGCCTGGC
ACAGGAATGTCCAGTGCTCCCAAGAAATCGAACTCCACAAGCTTGGCTTCCCGCGGACGTCCTGAGGGAG
TCTCATTTGCACCGTGCATGCTGCTGGTCTCGGTGGCCACGGGCACTGGTCTACCAGGACTGTCCCTCAG
GAGGGGGTCAAACTTGAGGTATAAGGCCTGCTTCCTCAAGGCCGACTCCTTAAACGAGGAAGTTCCAAAC
TGCTCCAGGTAATCCACCTCCGCGCCCGTGCCTAGAACCTCAGCGGGGTCTCTGAAGCTCTCCTCTTTCA
GCTCCAAGGCAGGCTGCCCCTGCTGATGGGTGGGCACTGGCTCACTGCCTGGACAGCTTGTGGGAAGCGA
GGTGCTGGCAGAGTTCAAGGCTCTCTCCTTGCTCTCTGCTGTTGGGGTCTCGGCTGCCAACTGCACCACA
GGCGTGTCCTCCGCTGAGGCTGAATGCAGCTGCTGGCTCAGACAGGGACCTGGCTCCTCCGTGGCAGGCC
CAGCATGCAACTGTTCAGCCGCTGGCTGGCCCAGCCTGGTCTCAGGGCTTTCTGGGGGCTGGGCCTCACT
GCAACCAGACTTGGTGTCACCTCCGAACGGGATGAAGTTTGGGTCATCCATTTTGTCCCAGTCGAGGTGG
TAAGAGCCCCGAGAAGCTGGCATGGGGGGGTCCTCTCCTGCTCCGCTCCTACCGTCGTCCTCCTCCACCT
CCTGCGGGGCCTTTTGCTGCCTCACTGCTGCTTTCCTCAAGGGAGGCTTGAGGCCGGACCTCTCTCCCAG
TCTCCTTGGTGG
